>Addgene plasmid | pICH50581 | analyzer sequence | sequence record 75013
TACTTGAGACCACGAAGTGGCTCTTCAGTGGACGAAAGGGCCTCGTGATACGCCTATTTTTATAGGTTAA
TGTCATGATAATAATGGTTTCTTAGACGTCAGGTGGCACTTTTCGGGGAAATGTGCGCGGAACCCCTATT
TGTTTATTTTTCTAAATACATTCAAATATGTATCCGCTCATGAGACAATAACCCTGATAAATGCTTCAAT
AATATTGAAAAAGGAAGAGTATGCGCTCACGCAACTGGTCCAGAACCTTGACCGAACGCAGCGGTGGTAA
CGGCGCAGTGGCGGTTTTCATGGCTTGTTATGACTGTTTTTTTGGGGTACAGTCTATGCCTCGGGCATCC
AAGCAGCAAGCGCGTTACGCCGTGGGTCGATGTTTGATGTTATGGAGCAGCAACGATGTTACGCAGCAGG
GCAGTCGCCCTAAAACAAAGTTAAACATCATGAGGGAAGCGGTGATCGCCGAAGTATCGACTCAACTATC
AGAGGTAGTTGGCGTCATCGAGCGCCATCTCGAACCGACGTTGCTGGCCGTACATTTGTACGGCTCCGCA
GTGGATGGCGGCCTGAAGCCACACAGCGATATTGATTTGCTGGTTACGGTGACCGTAAGGCTTGATGAAA
CAACGCGGCGAGCTTTGATCAACGACCTTTTGGAAACTTCGGCTTCCCCTGGAGAGAGCGAGATTCTCCG
CGCTGTAGAAGTCACCATTGTTGTGCACGACGACATCATTCCGTGGCGTTATCCAGCTAAGCGCGAACTG
CAATTTGGAGAATGGCAGCGCAATGACATTCTTGCAGGTATCTTCGAGCCAGCCACGATCGACATTGATC
TGGCTATCTTGCTGACAAAAGCAAGAGAACATAGCGTTGCCTTGGTAGGTCCAGCGGCGGAGGAACTCTT
TGATCCGGTTCCTGAACAGGATCTATTTGAGGCGCTAAATGAAACCTTAACGCTATGGAACTCGCCGCCC
GACTGGGCTGGCGATGAGCGAAATGTAGTGCTTACGTTGTCCCGCATTTGGTACAGCGCAGTAACCGGCA
AAATCGCGCCGAAGGATGTCGCTGCCGACTGGGCAATGGAGCGCCTGCCGGCCCAGTATCAGCCCGTCAT
ACTTGAAGCTAGACAGGCTTATCTTGGACAAGAAGAAGATCGCTTGGCCTCGCGCGCAGATCAGTTGGAA
GAATTTGTCCATTACGTAAAAGGCGAGATCACCAAGGTAGTCGGCAAATAACTGTCAGACCAAGTTTACT
CATATATACTTTAGATTGATTTAAAACTTCATTTTTAATTTAAAAGGATCTAGGTGAAGATCCTTTTTGA
TAATCTCATGACCAAAATCCCTTAACGTGAGTTTTCGTTCCACTGAGCGTCAGACCCCGTAGAAAAGATC
AAAGGATCTTCTTGAGATCCTTTTTTTCTGCGCGTAATCTGCTGCTTGCAAACAAAAAAACCACCGCTAC
CAGCGGTGGTTTGTTTGCCGGATCAAGAGCTACCAACTCTTTTTCCGAAGGTAACTGGCTTCAGCAGAGC
GCAGATACCAAATACTGTCCTTCTAGTGTAGCCGTAGTTAGGCCACCACTTCAAGAACTCTGTAGCACCG
CCTACATACCTCGCTCTGCTAATCCTGTTACCAGTGGCTGCTGCCAGTGGCGATAAGTCGTGTCTTACCG
GGTTGGACTCAAGACGATAGTTACCGGATAAGGCGCAGCGGTCGGGCTGAACGGGGGGTTCGTGCACACA
GCCCAGCTTGGAGCGAACGACCTACACCGAACTGAGATACCTACAGCGTGAGCTATGAGAAAGCGCCACG
CTTCCCGAAGGGAGAAAGGCGGACAGGTATCCGGTAAGCGGCAGGGTCGGAACAGGAGAGCGCACGAGGG
AGCTTCCAGGGGGAAACGCCTGGTATCTTTATAGTCCTGTCGGGTTTCGCCACCTCTGACTTGAGCGTCG
ATTTTTGTGATGCTCGTCAGGGGGGCGGAGCCTATGGAAAAACGCCAGCAACGCGGCCTTTTTACGGTTC
CTGGCCTTTTGCTGGCCTTTTGCTCACATGTTCTTTCCTGCGTTATCCCCTGATTCTGTGGATAACCGTA
TTACCGCCTTTGAGTGAGCTGATACCGCTCGCCGCAGCCGAACGACCGAGCGCAGCGAGTCAGTGAGCGA
GGAAGCGGAAGAGCGCCCAATACGCAAACCGCCTCTCCCCGCGCGTTGGCCGATTCATTAATCACTCTGT
GGTCTCAGGAGTCGACAAAATTTAGAACGAACTTAATTATGATCTCAAATACATTGATACATATCTCATC
TAGATCTAGGTTATCATTATGTAAGAAAGTTTTGACGAATATGGCACGACAAAATGGCTAGACTCGATGT
AATTGGTATCTCAACTCAACATTATACTTATACCAAACATTAGTTAGACAAAATTTAAACAACTATTTTT
TATGTATGCAAGAGTCAGCATATGTATAATTGATTCAGAATCGTTTTGACGAGTTCGGATGTAGTAGTAG
CCATTATTTAATGTACATACTAATCGTGAATAGTGAATATGATGAAACATTGTATCTTATTGTATAAATA
TCCATAAACACATCATGAAAGACACTTTCTTTCACGGTCTGAATTAATTATGATACAATTCTAATAGAAA
ACGAATTAAATTACGTTGAATTGTATGAAATCTAATTGAACAAGCCAACCACGACGACGACTAACGTTGC
CTGGATTGACTCGGTTTAAGTTAACCACTAAAAAAACGGAGCTGTCATGTAACACGCGGATCGAGCAGGT
CACAGTCATGAAGCCATCAAAGCAAAAGAACTAATCCAAGGGCTGAGATGATTAATTAGTTTAAAAATTA
GTTAACACGAGGGAAAAGGCTGTCTGACAGCCAGGTCACGTTATCTTTACCTGTGGTCGAAATGATTCGT
GTCTGTCGATTTTAATTATTTTTTTGAAAGGCCGAAAATAAAGTTGTAAGAGATAAACCCGCCTATATAA
ATTCATATATTTTCCTCTCCGCTTTGAA
Features (pLannotate 1.2.2; 6 found; start..end, strand, type, name):
    126..230     +  promoter       AmpR promoter: bla
    221..301     -  CDS            int (fragment): INT2_ECOLX - Protein inferred from homology: Swiss-Prot protein existence level 3. Putative integrase believed to be involved in the insertion of antibiotic resistance genes into plasmids and transposons. From Escherichia coli.
    387..443     +  CDS            GmR (fragment): gentamycin acetyltransferase; aacC1; confers resistance to gentamycin
    450..1238    +  CDS            aadA: S3AD_ECOLX - Experimental evidence at protein level: Swiss-Prot protein existence level 1. Mediates bacterial resistance to the antibiotics streptomycin and spectinomycin. From Escherichia coli.
   1412..2000    +  rep_origin     ori: high-copy-number ColE1/pMB1/pBR322/pUC origin of replication
   2183..2232    +  CDS            lacI (fragment): lac repressor; lacI; The lac repressor binds to the lac operator to inhibit transcription in E. coli. This inhibition can be relieved by adding lactose or isopropyl-β-D-thiogalactopyranoside (IPTG).
